>Addgene plasmid #134205 | pDK580 | addgene full sequence | sequence record 272299 | Addgene NGS Result
GGTCAAGGTTCTGGACCAGTTGCGTGAGCGCATACGCTACTTGCATTACAGTTTACGAACCGAACAGGCT
TATGTCAACTGGGTTCGTGCCTTCATCCGTTTCCACGGTGTGCGTCACCCGGCAACCTTGGGCAGCAGCG
AAGTCGCCATAACTTCGTATAGCATACATTATACGAAGTTATCTGTAACTATAACGGTCCTAAGGTAGCG
AGTTTAAACACTAGTATCGATTCGCGACCTACTCCGGAATATTAATAGATCATGGAGATAATTAAAATGA
TAACCATCTCGCAAATAAATAAGTATTTTACTGTTTTCGTAACAGTTTTGTAATAAAAAAACCTATAAAT
ATTCCGGATTATTCATACCGTCCCACCATCGGGCGCGGATCCAACTCCTAAAAAACCGCCACCATGGATT
CTTACAGTGCACCAGAGTCAACTCCTAGTGCATCCTCAAGACCTGAAGATTACTTTATAGGTGCCACTCC
TCTGCAGAAACGATTAGAATCGGTCAGGAAGCAGAGTTCATTTATCCTGACTCCACCTCGAAGGAAAATT
CCCCAGTGTTCGCAGTTGCAGGAAGATGTTGACCCTCAAAAGGTTGCATTCCTTCTGCATAAACAGTGGA
CTTTATATAGTTTAACTCCCTTATATAAATTCTCCTATAGTAATCTCAAAGAGTATTCTAGACTTCTCAA
TGCTTTTATTGTTGCTGAAAAGCAAAAAGGACTTGCTGTGGAAGTGGGAGAAGACTTCAACATCAAAGTG
ATTTTTTCTACTCTCCTAGGAATGAAAGGAACACAAAGGGACCCGGAAGCATTTCTTGTCCAGATTGTGT
CAAAATCTCAATTGCCATCTGAGAATAGAGAAGGTAAAGTGCTGTGGACTGGCTGGTTCTGCTGTGTATT
TGGAGACAGTCTTCTGGAGACTGTTTCAGAAGATTTCACCTGTCTGCCCTTATTCCTTGCAAATGGAGCA
GAGTCTAACACAGCAATAATTGGAACTTGGTTTCAGAAAACCTTTGACTGTTATTTCAGTCCTTTAGCAA
TCAATGCATTTAATCTTTCCTGGATGGCTGCCATGTGGACTGCATGCAAAATGGACCATTATGTGGCTAC
TACTGAATTTCTTTGGTCTGTACCCTGTAGCCCTCAAAGTCTGGACATTTCTTTCGCAATACATCCAGAG
GATGCAAAAGCTCTATGGGACAGTGTCCACAAAACACCTGGGGAGGTTACCCAGGAAGAAGTTGACCTAT
TCATGGATTGCCTTTATTCACATTTCCATAGACATTTCAAAATTCATTTATCAGCCACAAGATTAGTTCG
TGTTTCAACATCTGTAGCTTCAGCACATACTGATGGAAAAATAAAGATTCTGTGTCATAAATACCTTATT
GGAGTGTTAGCATATTTGACAGAACTGGCAATTTTTCAAATTGAGTGAGAATTCAAAGGCCTACGTCGAC
GAGCTCACTTGTCGCGGCCGCTTTCGAATCTAGAGCCTGCAGTCTCGACAAGCTTGTCGAGAAGTACTAG
AGGATCATAATCAGCCATACCACATTTGTAGAGGTTTTACTTGCTTTAAAAAACCTCCCACACCTCCCCC
TGAACCTGAAACATAAAATGAATGCAATTGTTGTTGTTAACTTGTTTATTGCAGCTTATAATGGTTACAA
ATAAAGCAATAGCATCACAAATTTCACAAATAAAGCATTTTTTTCACTGCATTCTAGTTGTGGTTTGTCC
AAACTCATCAATGTATCTTATCATGTCTGGATCTGATCACTGCTTGAGCCTAGAAGATCCGGCTGCTAAC
AAAGCCCGAAAGGAAGCTGAGTTGGCTGCTGCCACCGCTGAGCAATAACTATCATAACCCCTAGGGTATA
CCCATCTAAGGTAGCGAGTTTAAACACTAGTATCGATTCGCGACCTACTCCGGAATATTAATAGATCATG
GAGATAATTAAAATGATAACCATCTCGCAAATAAATAAGTATTTTACTGTTTTCGTAACAGTTTTGTAAT
AAAAAAACCTATAAATATTCCGGATTATTCATACCGTCCCACCATCGGGCGCGGATCCAACTCCTAAAAA
ACCGCCACCATGCATCATCATCATCATCACCACGGCAGCAGCATGGATGAGACTGTTGCTGAGTTCATCA
AGAGGACCATCTTGAAAATCCCCATGAATGAACTGACAACAATCCTGAAGGCCTGGGATTTTTTGTCTGA
AAATCAACTGCAGACTGTAAATTTCCGACAGAGAAAGGAATCTGTAGTTCAGCACTTGATCCATCTGTGT
GAGGAAAAGCGTGCAAGTATCAGTGATGCTGCCCTGTTAGACATCATTTATATGCAATTTCATCAGCACC
AGAAAGTTTGGGATGTTTTTCAGATGAGTAAAGGACCAGGTGAAGATGTTGACCTTTTTGATATGAAACA
ATTTAAAAATTCGTTCAAGAAAATTCTTCAGAGAGCATTAAAAAATGTGACAGTCAGCTTCAGAGAAACT
GAGGAGAATGCAGTCTGGATTCGAATTGCCTGGGGAACACAGTACACAAAGCCAAACCAGTACAAACCTA
CCTACGTGGTGTACTACTCCCAGACTCCGTACGCCTTCACGTCCTCCTCCATGCTGAGGCGCAATACACC
GCTTCTGGGTCAGGCGCTGACAATTGCTAGCAAACACCATCAGATTGTGAAAATGGACCTGAGAAGTCGG
TATCTGGACTCTCTTAAGGCTATTGTTTTTAAACAGTATAATCAGACCTTTGAAACTCACAACTCTACGA
CACCTCTACAGGAAAGAAGCCTTGGACTAGATATAAATATGGATTCAAGGATCATTCATGAAAACATAGT
AGAAAAAGAGAGAGTCCAACGAATAACTCAAGAAACATTTGGAGATTATCCTCAACCACAACTAGAATTT
GCACAATATAAGCTTGAAACGAAATTCAAAAGTGGTTTAAATGGGAGCATCTTGGCTGAGAGGGAAGAAC
CCCTCCGATGCCTAATAAAGTTCTCTAGCCCACATCTTCTGGAAGCATTGAAATCCTTAGCACCAGCGGG
TATTGCAGATGCTCCACTTTCTCCACTGCTCACTTGCATACCCAACAAGAGAATGAATTATTTTAAAATT
AGAGATAAATAAGAATTCAAAGGCCTACGTCGACGAGCTCACTTGTCGCGGCCGCTTTCGAATCTAGAGC
CTGCAGTCTCGACAAGCTTGTCGAGAAGTACTAGAGGATCATAATCAGCCATACCACATTTGTAGAGGTT
TTACTTGCTTTAAAAAACCTCCCACACCTCCCCCTGAACCTGAAACATAAAATGAATGCAATTGTTGTTG
TTAACTTGTTTATTGCAGCTTATAATGGTTACAAATAAAGCAATAGCATCACAAATTTCACAAATAAAGC
ATTTTTTTCACTGCATTCTAGTTGTGGTTTGTCCAAACTCATCAATGTATCTTATCATGTCTGGATCTGA
TCACTGCTTGAGCCTAGAAGATCCGGCTGCTAACAAAGCCCGAAAGGAAGCTGAGTTGGCTGCTGCCACC
GCTGAGCAATAACTATCATAACCCCTAGGGTATACCCATCTAATTGGAACCAGATAAGTGAAATCTAGTT
CCAAACTATTTTGTCATTTTTAATTTTCGTATTAGCTTACGACGCTACACCCAGTTCCCATCTATTTTGT
CACTCTTCCCTAAATAATCCTTAAAAACTCCATTTCCACCCCTCCCAGTTCCCAACTATTTTGTCCGCCC
ACAACCGGTTGACTTGGGTCAACTGTCAGACCAAGTTTACTCATATATACTTTAGATTGATTTAAAACTT
CATTTTTAATTTAAAAGGATCTAGGTGAAGATCCTTTTTGATAATCTCATGACCAAAATCCCTTAACGTG
AGTTTTCGTTCCACTGAGCGTCAGACCCCGTAGAAAAGATCAAAGGATCTTCTTGAGATCCTTTTTTTCT
GCGCGTAATCTGCTGCTTGCAAACAAAAAAACCACCGCTACCAGCGGTGGTTTGTTTGCCGGATCAAGAG
CTACCAACTCTTTTTCCGAAGGTAACTGGCTTCAGCAGAGCGCAGATACCAAATACTGTTCTTCTAGTGT
AGCCGTAGTTAGGCCACCACTTCAAGAACTCTGTAGCACCGCCTACATACCTCGCTCTGCTAATCCTGTT
ACCAGTGGCTGCTGCCAGTGGCGATAAGTCGTGTCTTACCGGGTTGGACTCAAGACGATAGTTACCGGAT
AAGGCGCAGCGGTCGGGCTGAACGGGGGGTTCGTGCACACAGCCCAGCTTGGAGCGAACGACCTACACCG
AACTGAGATACCTACAGCGTGAGCTATGAGAAAGCGCCACGCTTCCCGAAGGGAGAAAGGCGGACAGGTA
TCCGGTAAGCGGCAGGGTCGGAACAGGAGAGCGCACGAGGGAGCTTCCAGGGGGAAACGCCTGGTATCTT
TATAGTCCTGTCGGGTTTCGCCACCTCTGACTTGAGCGTCGATTTTTGTGATGCTCGTCAGGGGGGCGGA
GCCTATGGAAAAACGCCAGCAACGCGGCCTTTTTACGGTTCCTGGCCTTTTGCTGGCCTTTTGCTCACAT
GTTCTTTCCTGCGTTATCCCCTGATTGACTTGGGTCGCTCTTCCTGTGGATGCGCAGATGCCCTGCGTAA
GCGGGTGTGGGCGGACAATAAAGTCTTAAACTGAACAAAATAGATCTAAACTATGACAATAAAGTCTTAA
ACTAGACAGAATAGTTGTAAACTGAAATCAGTCCAGTTATGCTGTGAAAAAGCATACTGGACTTTTGTTA
TGGCTAAAGCAAACTCTTCATTTTCTGAAGTGCAAATTGCCCGTCGTATTAAAGAGGGGCGTGGCCAAGG
GCATGTAAAGACTATATTCGCGGCGTTGTGACAATTTACCGAACAACTCCGCGGCCGGGAAGCCGATCTC
GGCTTGAACGAATTGTTAGGTGGCGGTACTTGGGTCGATATCAAAGTGCATCACTTCTTCCCGTATGCCC
AACTTTGTATAGAGAGCCACTGCGGGATCGTCACCGTAATCTGCTTGCACGTAGATCACATAAGCACCAA
GCGCGTTGGCCTCATGCTTGAGGAGATTGATGAGCGCGGTGGCAATGCCCTGCCTCCGGTGCTCGCCGGA
GACTGCGAGATCATAGATATAGATCTCACTACGCGGCTGCTCAAACTTGGGCAGAACGTAAGCCGCGAGA
GCGCCAACAACCGCTTCTTGGTCGAAGGCAGCAAGCGCGATGAATGTCTTACTACGGAGCAAGTTCCCGA
GGTAATCGGAGTCCGGCTGATGTTGGGAGTAGGTGGCTACGTCTCCGAACTCACGACCGAAAAGATCAAG
AGCAGCCCGCATGGATTTGACTTGGTCAGGGCCGAGCCTACATGTGCGAATGATGCCCATACTTGAGCCA
CCTAACTTTGTTTTAGGGCGACTGCCCTGCTGCGTAACATCGTTGCTGCTGCGTAACATCGTTGCTGCTC
CATAACATCAAACATCGACCCACGGCGTAACGCGCTTGCTGCTTGGATGCCCGAGGCATAGACTGTACAA
AAAAACAGTCATAACAAGCCATGAAAACCGCCACTGCGCCGTTACCACCGCTGCGTTC
Features (pLannotate 1.2.2; 17 found; start..end, strand, type, name):
     50..78      -  promoter       Pc promoter: intI1 (promoter lies within the coding sequence); class 1 integron promoter
    149..182     +  protein_bind   loxP: Cre-mediated recombination occurs in the 8-bp core sequence (GCATACAT). Cre recombinase
    259..350     +  promoter       polyhedrin promoter: polh from Autographa californica; promoter for the baculovirus polyhedrin gene
    414..1445    +  CDS            CENPL: CENPL_HUMAN - Also known as C1orf155, ICEN33. Experimental evidence at protein level: Swiss-Prot protein existence level 1. Component of the CENPA-CAD (nucleosome distal) complex, a complex recruited to centromeres which is involved in assembly of kinetochore proteins, mitotic progression and chromosome segregation. May be involved in incorporation of newly synthesized CENPA into centromeres via its interaction with the CENPA-NAC complex. From Homo sapiens (Human).
   1543..1626    +  CDS            large T antigen (fragment): large T antigen from SV40 (simian virus 40)
   1649..1783    +  polyA_signal   SV40 poly(A) signal: SV40 polyadenylation signal
   1812..1861    +  CDS            SET1 (fragment): solubility-enhancement tag derived from T7 phage gene 10B
   1955..2046    +  promoter       polyhedrin promoter: polh from Autographa californica; promoter for the baculovirus polyhedrin gene
   2111..2129    +  CDS            capTEV™ (fragment): composite tag for in vivo biotinylation, TEV protease cleavage, and 6xHis tagging
   2143..3159    +  CDS            CENPN: CENPN_HUMAN - Also known as C16orf60, ICEN32. Experimental evidence at protein level: Swiss-Prot protein existence level 1. Component of the CENPA-NAC (nucleosome-associated) complex, a complex that plays a central role in assembly of kinetochore proteins, mitotic progression and chromosome segregation. The CENPA-NAC complex recruits the CENPA-CAD (nucleosome distal) complex and may be involved in incorporation of newly synthesized CENPA into centromeres. CENPN is the first protein to bind specifically to CENPA nucleosomes and the direct binding of CENPA nucleosomes by CENPN is required for ce
   3257..3340    +  CDS            large T antigen (fragment): large T antigen from SV40 (simian virus 40)
   3363..3497    +  polyA_signal   SV40 poly(A) signal: SV40 polyadenylation signal
   3526..3575    +  CDS            SET1 (fragment): solubility-enhancement tag derived from T7 phage gene 10B
   3618..3783    -  mobile_element Tn7L: mini-Tn7 element (left end of the Tn7 transposon) Tn7
   3973..4561    +  rep_origin     ori: high-copy-number ColE1/pMB1/pBR322/pUC origin of replication
   4696..4919    -  mobile_element Tn7R: mini-Tn7 element (right end of the Tn7 transposon) Tn7
   4986..5519    -  CDS            GmR: gentamycin acetyltransferase; aacC1; confers resistance to gentamycin
