[The description below was written by a language model from this plasmid's Addgene catalogue record and pLannotate feature annotations shown in this document.]
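Description:
pDK580 is an insect-cell (baculovirus) expression construct built on the pACEBAC1 backbone and designed to co-express two human centromere proteins, CENP-L and His-tagged CENP-N, from a single plasmid. In bacteria it is maintained through a high-copy ColE1/pUC-type origin and selected with gentamicin via the aacC1 gentamicin acetyltransferase gene, which is driven by the class 1 integron Pc promoter annotated next to it.

The payload consists of two tandem expression cassettes in the same orientation. Each has a polyhedrin promoter from Autographa californica nucleopolyhedrovirus, a strong very-late baculoviral promoter, followed by the coding sequence and an SV40 polyadenylation signal. The first cassette carries CENPL. The second carries CENPN, preceded by a short match to a His-containing composite tag, which is consistent with the N-terminal His tag named in the catalogue entry. The small "large T antigen" and "SET1" fragments flagged after each gene are most likely incidental matches to the repeated terminator-region sequence of the cassette rather than functional elements.

Tn7L and Tn7R ends are present, the mini-Tn7 elements used for Tn7 transposition into a baculoviral bacmid to generate recombinant virus. A loxP site upstream of the first cassette permits Cre-mediated fusion with compatible donor plasmids, as in multigene assembly systems.

CENP-L and CENP-N are components of the constitutive centromere-associated network, and CENP-N directly binds CENP-A nucleosomes. Co-expression from one baculovirus, with a His tag on one subunit, suits production and affinity purification of the two proteins together as a recombinant complex. The cloning sites used are not recorded.
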