Addgene plasmid #134205: pDK580
Purpose: Baculovirus expresion of CENP-L and CENP-N
Depositing lab: Iain Cheeseman. Depositing organization: Whitehead Institute for Biomedical Research. Publication: The CENP-L-N Complex Forms a Critical Node in an Integrated Meshwork of Interactions at the Centromere-Kinetochore Interface. McKinley KL, Sekulic N, Guo LY, Tsinman T, Black BE, Cheeseman IM. Mol Cell. 2015 Dec 17;60(6):886-98. doi: 10.1016/j.molcel.2015.10.027. Epub 2015 Nov 19. PubMed 26698661.
Backbone
  Vector backbone: pACEBAC1
  Vector type: Insect Expression
Growth in bacteria
  Bacterial resistance: Gentamicin, 10 μg/mL
  Growth temperature: 37°C
  Growth strain: DH5alpha
  Copy number: High Copy
Gene/Insert
  Gene/Insert name: CENP-L and His-CENP-N
  Species: H. sapiens (human)
  Cloning method: Restriction Enzyme; 5′ cloning site unknown (unknown if destroyed); 3′ cloning site unknown (unknown if destroyed)
Terms and licenses: Academic/Nonprofit Terms; Industry Terms: Not Available to Industry
How to cite: pDK580 was a gift from Iain Cheeseman (Addgene plasmid # 134205 ; http://n2t.net/addgene:134205 ; RRID:Addgene_134205)
